Addgene plasmid #198378: pBZS-YP_009701874
Purpose: Express YP_009701874 in bacterial cells.
Depositing lab: Takashi Ito. Depositing organization: Kyushu University. Publication: Identification, expression, and purification of DNA cytosine 5-methyltransferases with short recognition sequences. Miura F, Miura M, Shibata Y, Furuta Y, Miyamura K, Ino Y, Bayoumi AMA, Oba U, Ito T. BMC Biotechnol. 2022 Nov 4;22(1):33. doi: 10.1186/s12896-022-00765-3. PubMed 36333700.
Backbone
  Vector backbone: pBZS
  Vector type: Bacterial Expression
Growth in bacteria
  Bacterial resistance: Ampicillin, 100 μg/mL
  Growth temperature: 37°C
  Growth strain: NEB T7 Express
  Copy number: Unknown
Gene/Insert
  Gene/Insert name: YP_009701874
  Entrez Gene: CVA-1_543R (a.k.a. F8205_gp287, PBCVCVA1_543R)
Terms and licenses: Academic/Nonprofit Terms; Industry Terms: Not Available to Industry
How to cite: pBZS-YP_009701874 was a gift from Takashi Ito (Addgene plasmid # 198378 ; http://n2t.net/addgene:198378 ; RRID:Addgene_198378)
