[The description below was written by a language model from this plasmid's Addgene catalogue record and pLannotate feature annotations shown in this document.]
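Description:
pBZS-YP_009701874 is a 5,570-nt bacterial expression plasmid built on the pBZS backbone and designed to produce the protein YP_009701874 in E. coli. It is maintained through a ColE1/pMB1-family origin of replication and selected with ampicillin via the β-lactamase gene (AmpR) under its own promoter. The backbone also retains the pBR322 bom (basis of mobility) region and only a short remnant of rop. The catalogue lists the copy number as unknown.

Expression is driven by the araBAD promoter, with the araC regulator encoded divergently on the opposite strand, so transcription is kept low until induced with L-arabinose. That tight control is useful for proteins that may be harmful to the host. Downstream of the promoter, the open reading frame begins with a short N-terminal leader that the annotation identifies as a fragment of a His-tag-containing composite tag, the T7 gene 10 leader that promotes efficient translation, and the Xpress epitope with its enterokinase cleavage site. This is followed by the insert, corresponding to chlorovirus gene CVA-1_543R. The annotation software matches it by homology to M.CviJI, the Paramecium bursaria Chlorella virus cytosine methyltransferase that recognizes RGCY. Directly after the insert lies a fragment of Staphylococcus aureus protein A, made up of immunoglobulin-binding domains, which appears to form a C-terminal fusion usable for IgG-based affinity capture. The exact fusion junction is not stated in the record. Transcription ends at the rrnB T1 and T2 terminators, preceded by the 5S rRNA segment typical of this terminator region.

The associated work concerns identifying, expressing and purifying DNA cytosine 5-methyltransferases with short recognition sequences, and this plasmid serves as the expression construct for one such candidate enzyme.
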