Features (pLannotate 1.2.2; 15 found; start..end, strand, type, name):
      1..285     +  promoter       araBAD promoter: araBAD; promoter of the L-arabinose operon of E. coli; the araC regulatory gene is transcribed in the opposite direction (Guzman et al., 1995)
    331..351     +  CDS            capTEV™ (fragment): composite tag for in vivo biotinylation, TEV protease cleavage, and 6xHis tagging
    352..384     +  CDS            T7 tag (gene 10 leader): leader peptide from bacteriophage T7 gene 10 promotes efficient translation in E. coli
    388..411     +  CDS            Xpress™ tag: Xpress™ epitope tag, including an enterokinase recognition and cleavage site
    424..1524    +  CDS            CVIJIM: MTC1_PBCVI - Protein inferred from homology: Swiss-Prot protein existence level 3. This methylase recognizes the double-stranded sequence RGCY, causes specific methylation on C-3 on both strands, and protects the DNA from cleavage by the CviJI endonuclease. From Paramecium bursaria Chlorella virus IL3A (PBCV-IL3A).
   1522..2013    +  CDS            spa (fragment): SPA_STAAU - Experimental evidence at protein level: Swiss-Prot protein existence level 1. Plays a role in the inhibition of the host innate and adaptive immune responses. Possesses five immunoglobulin-binding domains that capture both the fragment crystallizable region (Fc region) and the Fab region (part of Ig that identifies antigen) of immunoglobulins (By similarity). In turn, Staphylococcus aureus is protected from phagocytic killing via inhibition of Ig Fc region. In addition, the host elicited B-cell response is prevented due to a decrease of antibody-secreting cell proliferation that en
   2022..2137    +  ncRNA          5S rRNA: Accession: RF00001 - 5S ribosomal RNA
   2141..2227    +  terminator     rrnB T1 terminator: Escherichia coli rrnB; transcription terminator T1 from the E. coli rrnB gene
   2319..2346    +  terminator     rrnB T2 terminator: transcription terminator T2 from the E. coli rrnB gene
   2365..2456    +  promoter       AmpR promoter: bla
   2457..3317    +  CDS            AmpR: β-lactamase; bla; confers resistance to ampicillin, carbenicillin, and related antibiotics
   3488..4076    +  rep_origin     ori: high-copy-number ColE1/pMB1/pBR322/pUC origin of replication
   4262..4402    -  misc_feature   bom: basis of mobility region from pBR322
   4504..4544    -  CDS            rop (fragment): Rop protein, which maintains plasmids at low copy number; rop
   4666..5544    -  CDS            araC: L-arabinose regulatory protein; araC
>Addgene plasmid #198378 | pBZS-YP_009701874 | addgene full sequence | sequence record 390282 | Addgene NGS Result
AAGAAACCAATTGTCCATATTGCATCAGACATTGCCGTCACTGCGTCTTTTACTGGCTCTTCTCGCTAAC
CAAACCGGTAACCCCGCTTATTAAAAGCATTCTGTAACAAAGCGGGACCAAAGCCATGACAAAAACGCGT
AACAAAAGTGTCTATAATCACGGCAGAAAAGTCCACATTGATTATTTGCACGGCGTCACACTTTGCTATG
CCATAGCATTTTTATCCATAAGATTAGCCGATCCTACCTGACGCTTTTTATCGCAACTCTCTACTGTTTC
TCCATACCCGTTTTTTGGGCTAACAGGAGGAATTAACCATGGGGGGTTCTCATCATCATCATCATCATGG
TATGGCTAGCATGACTGGTGGACAGCAAATGGGTCGGGATCTGTACGACGATGACGATAAGCTCGAGGGA
TCCATGACCTACCGTACCCTGGAGCTGTTTGCGGGCGTTGGTGGCATCACCCATGGTCTGCGTGGCATTA
GCACCCCGGTTGCGTTCGTGGAGATCAACAAGGACCCGCAGCAATTTCTGAAGACCAAATTCCCGGAAGC
GAGCGTTTTTGACGATGTGACCAAGTTTACCAAAGAGGACTTCCCGGAAACCATCGATATGATTACCGCG
GGTTTTCCGTGCACCGGCTTCAGCATCGCGGGTAGCCGTACCGGCTTTGAGCACAAGGAAAGCGGTCTGT
TCGCGGATGTGGTTCGTATTACCGAGGAATATAAGCCGAAACTGGTTTTCCTGGAAAACAGCCACATGCT
GAGCCACACCTACAACCTGGACGTGGTTGTGAAGACCATGGATAAGATCGGTTACTTCTGCAAGTGGATC
ACCTGCCGTGCGAGCGTTGTTGGTGCGCACCACCAGCGTCACCGTTGGTTCTGCCTGGCGACCCGTAAGG
ACTACGTGCCGGAGAAAATCGAAGTTAGCGTGAACGCGACCAAGTTCGATTGGGAGAACAACGAACCGCC
GTGCCAGGTTGAGAACAAAAGCTATGAAAACAGCACCCTGGTGCGTCTGGCGGGTTACAGCGTTGTGCCG
GACCAAATTCGTTATGCGTTCACCGGTCTGTTTACCGGCGATTTCGAGAGCAGCTGGAACACCACCCTGA
CCCCGGGTACCATCACCGGTACCGAACACGTTAAGATGAGCGGCAACTACGACAAAGTGATTAACGGTTA
TTGCGTTGATGGCGTGTACTATGAGTTTAGCCGTAAGGAAACCCACCGTGCGCCGCTGAACATCAGCGTT
AAACCGCGTGCGATTCCGGAGAAGCACAACGGTAAAACCCTGGTGGACCGTGAAATGATCAAGAAATACT
GGTGCACCCCGTGCGCGAGCTATGGTACCGCGACCGCGGGTTGCAACGTTCTGACCGATCGTCAGAGCCA
TGCGCTGCCGACCCAAGTTCGTTTCAGCTATCGTGGTGTGTGCGGTCGTCACCTGAGCGGTATTTGGTGC
GCGTGGCTGATGGGCTACGACCGTAAATACCTGGAGTATCTGGTGGATTATAACGAATTCCAGCATGATG
AAGCAGTGGATAACAAGTTTAACAAAGAACAGCAGAACGCGTTTTATGAGATCTTGCACTTACCGAATCT
GAACGAGGAACAGCGCAATGCGTTCATTCAGTCCCTTAAAGACGATCCATCTCAAAGCGCAAATCTGCTG
GCAGAAGCCAAGAAACTGAACGATGCTCAAGCTCCGAAAGTCGACAACAAATTCAACAAAGAGCAACAGA
ATGCGTTCTACGAAATTCTGCATTTACCGAACCTGAATGAAGAACAGCGTAACGCCTTTATCCAATCGCT
GAAAGATGATCCTAGTCAGTCAGCCAATCTGTTGGCGGAAGCGAAGAAACTCAATGACGCCCAAGCTCCC
AAAGTTGACGCGAATAGCTGGAGCCATCCGCAGTTTGAAAAGCTTTAGGGCTGTTTTGGCGGATGAGAGA
AGATTTTCAGCCTGATACAGATTAAATCAGAACGCAGAAGCGGTCTGATAAAACAGAATTTGCCTGGCGG
CAGTAGCGCGGTGGTCCCACCTGACCCCATGCCGAACTCAGAAGTGAAACGCCGTAGCGCCGATGGTAGT
GTGGGGTCTCCCCATGCGAGAGTAGGGAACTGCCAGGCATCAAATAAAACGAAAGGCTCAGTCGAAAGAC
TGGGCCTTTCGTTTTATCTGTTGTTTGTCGGTGAACGCTCTCCTGAGTAGGACAAATCCGCCGGGAGCGG
ATTTGAACGTTGCGAAGCAACGGCCCGGAGGGTGGCGGGCAGGACGCCCGCCATAAACTGCCAGGCATCA
AATTAAGCAGAAGGCCATCCTGACGGATGGCCTTTTTGCGTTTCTACAAACTCTTTTGTTTATTTTTCTA
AATACATTCAAATATGTATCCGCTCATGAGACAATAACCCTGATAAATGCTTCAATAATATTGAAAAAGG
AAGAGTATGAGTATTCAACATTTCCGTGTCGCCCTTATTCCCTTTTTTGCGGCATTTTGCCTTCCTGTTT
TTGCTCACCCAGAAACGCTGGTGAAAGTAAAAGATGCTGAAGATCAGTTGGGTGCACGAGTGGGTTACAT
CGAACTGGATCTCAACAGCGGTAAGATCCTTGAGAGTTTTCGCCCCGAAGAACGTTTTCCAATGATGAGC
ACTTTTAAAGTTCTGCTATGTGGCGCGGTATTATCCCGTGTTGACGCCGGGCAAGAGCAACTCGGTCGCC
GCATACACTATTCTCAGAATGACTTGGTTGAGTACTCACCAGTCACAGAAAAGCATCTTACGGATGGCAT
GACAGTAAGAGAATTATGCAGTGCTGCCATAACCATGAGTGATAACACTGCGGCCAACTTACTTCTGACA
ACGATCGGAGGACCGAAGGAGCTAACCGCTTTTTTGCACAACATGGGGGATCATGTAACTCGCCTTGATC
GTTGGGAACCGGAGCTGAATGAAGCCATACCAAACGACGAGCGTGACACCACGATGCCTGTAGCAATGGC
AACAACGTTGCGCAAACTATTAACTGGCGAACTACTTACTCTAGCTTCCCGGCAACAATTAATAGACTGG
ATGGAGGCGGATAAAGTTGCAGGACCACTTCTGCGCTCGGCCCTTCCGGCTGGCTGGTTTATTGCTGATA
AATCTGGAGCCGGTGAGCGTGGGTCTCGCGGTATCATTGCAGCACTGGGGCCAGATGGTAAGCCCTCCCG
TATCGTAGTTATCTACACGACGGGGAGTCAGGCAACTATGGATGAACGAAATAGACAGATCGCTGAGATA
GGTGCCTCACTGATTAAGCATTGGTAACTGTCAGACCAAGTTTACTCATATATACTTTAGATTGATTTAA
AACTTCATTTTTAATTTAAAAGGATCTAGGTGAAGATCCTTTTTGATAATCTCATGACCAAAATCCCTTA
ACGTGAGTTTTCGTTCCACTGAGCGTCAGACCCCGTAGAAAAGATCAAAGGATCTTCTTGAGATCCTTTT
TTTCTGCGCGTAATCTGCTGCTTGCAAACAAAAAAACCACCGCTACCAGCGGTGGTTTGTTTGCCGGATC
AAGAGCTACCAACTCTTTTTCCGAAGGTAACTGGCTTCAGCAGAGCGCAGATACCAAATACTGTCCTTCT
AGTGTAGCCGTAGTTAGGCCACCACTTCAAGAACTCTGTAGCACCGCCTACATACCTCGCTCTGCTAATC
CTGTTACCAGTGGCTGCTGCCAGTGGCGATAAGTCGTGTCTTACCGGGTTGGACTCAAGACGATAGTTAC
CGGATAAGGCGCAGCGGTCGGGCTGAACGGGGGGTTCGTGCACACAGCCCAGCTTGGAGCGAACGACCTA
CACCGAACTGAGATACCTACAGCGTGAGCTATGAGAAAGCGCCACGCTTCCCGAAGGGAGAAAGGCGGAC
AGGTATCCGGTAAGCGGCAGGGTCGGAACAGGAGAGCGCACGAGGGAGCTTCCAGGGGGAAACGCCTGGT
ATCTTTATAGTCCTGTCGGGTTTCGCCACCTCTGACTTGAGCGTCGATTTTTGTGATGCTCGTCAGGGGG
GCGGAGCCTATGGAAAAACGCCAGCAACGCGGCCTTTTTACGGTTCCTGGCCTTTTGCTGGCCTTTTGCT
CACATGTTCTTTCCTGCGTTATCCCCTGATTCTGTGGATAACCGTATTACCGCCTTTGAGTGAGCTGATA
CCGCTCGCCGCAGCCGAACGACCGAGCGCAGCGAGTCAGTGAGCGAGGAAGCGGAAGAGCGCCTGATGCG
GTATTTTCTCCTTACGCATCTGTGCGGTATTTCACACCGCATATGGTGCACTCTCAGTACAATCTGCTCT
GATGCCGCATAGTTAAGCCAGTATACACTCCGCTATCGCTACGTGACTGGGTCATGGCTGCGCCCCGACA
CCCGCCAACACCCGCTGACGCGCCCTGACGGGCTTGTCTGCTCCCGGCATCCGCTTACAGACAAGCTGTG
ACCGTCTCCGGGAGCTGCATGTGTCAGAGGTTTTCACCGTCATCACCGAAACGCGCGAGGCAGCAGATCA
ATTCGCGCGCGAAGGCGAAGCGGCATGCATAATGTGCCTGTCAAATGGACGAAGCAGGGATTCTGCAAAC
CCTATGCTACTCCGTCAAGCCGTCAATTGTCTGATTCGTTACCAATTATGACAACTTGACGGCTACATCA
TTCACTTTTTCTTCACAACCGGCACGGAACTCGCTCGGGCTGGCCCCGGTGCATTTTTTAAATACCCGCG
AGAAATAGAGTTGATCGTCAAAACCAACATTGCGACCGACGGTGGCGATAGGCATCCGGGTGGTGCTCAA
AAGCAGCTTCGCCTGGCTGATACGTTGGTCCTCGCGCCAGCTTAAGACGCTAATCCCTAACTGCTGGCGG
AAAAAATGTGACAGACGCGACGGCGACAAGCAAACATGCTGTGCGACGCTGGCGATATCAAAATTGCTGT
CTGCCAGGTGATCGCTGATGTACTGACAAGCCTCGCGTACCCGATTATCCATCGGTGGATGGAGCGACTC
GTTAATCGCTTCCATGCGCCGCAGTAACAATTGCTCAAGCAGATTTATCGCCAGCAGCTCCGAATAGCGC
CCTTCCCCTTGCCCGGCGTTAATGATTTGCCCAAACAGGTCGCTGAAATGCGGCTGGTGCGCTTCATCCG
GGCGAAAGAACCCCGTATTGGCAAATATTGACGGCCAGTTAAGCCATTCATGCCAGTAGGCGCGCGGACG
AAAGTAAACCCACTGGTGATACCATTCGCGAGCCTCCGGATGACGACCGTAGTGATGAATCTCTCCTGGC
GGGAACAGCAAAATATCACCCGGTCGGCAAACAAATTCTCGTCCCTGATTTTTCACCACCCCCTGACCGC
GAATGGTGAGATTGAGAATATAACCTTTCATTCCCAGCGGTCGGTCGATAAAAAAATCGAGATAACCGTT
GGCCTCAATCGGCGTTAAACCCGCCACCAGATGGGCATTAAACGAGTATCCCGGCAGCAGGGGATCATTT
TGCGCTTCAGCCATACTTTTCATACTCCCGCCATTCAGAG
